Addgene plasmid #99298: STARR-seq luciferase validation vector_mP_empty
Purpose: (Empty Backbone) Luciferase validation vector; empty vector without insert to determine baseline
Depositing lab: Alexander Stark. Depositing organization: Research Institute of Molecular Pathology (IMP). Publication: Resolving systematic errors in widely used enhancer activity assays in human cells. Muerdter F, Boryn LM, Woodfin AR, Neumayr C, Rath M, Zabidi MA, Pagani M, Haberle V, Kazmar T, Catarino RR, Schernhuber K, Arnold CD, Stark A. Nat Methods. 2017 Dec 11. pii: nmeth.4534. doi: 10.1038/nmeth.4534. PubMed 29256496.
Backbone
  Vector backbone: STARR-seq luciferase validation vector_mP_empty
  Backbone manufacturer: Promega
  Backbone size (bp): 4246
  Vector type: Mammalian Expression, Luciferase ; STARR-seq Luciferase validation vector
Growth in bacteria
  Bacterial resistance: Ampicillin, 100 μg/mL
  Growth temperature: 37°C
  Growth strain: DH5alpha
  Copy number: High Copy
Gene/Insert
  Gene/Insert name: None
Terms and licenses: Academic/Nonprofit Terms; Industry Terms: Not Available to Industry
Depositor comments: This vector serves as a control for Luciferase assays; there is no enhancer cloned into this construct; Core promoter is the mP . Please see bioRxiv for preprint article. Posted 17 July 2017. DOI: 10.1101/164590
How to cite: STARR-seq luciferase validation vector_mP_empty was a gift from Alexander Stark (Addgene plasmid # 99298 ; http://n2t.net/addgene:99298 ; RRID:Addgene_99298)
