[The description below was written by a language model from this plasmid's Addgene catalogue record and pLannotate feature annotations shown in this document.]
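Description:
STARR-seq luciferase validation vector_mP_empty is a 4,246 bp mammalian reporter plasmid built on a Promega luciferase backbone. It serves as the empty, enhancer-less control in a set of vectors used to validate candidate enhancers by luciferase assay. It is propagated in E. coli as a high-copy plasmid from a ColE1/pUC-type origin of replication and is selected with ampicillin through a β-lactamase (AmpR) gene.

The reporter unit consists of a minimal TATA-box promoter (minP, called "mP" in the record), which has low basal activity, driving the synthetic firefly luciferase gene luc2. Upstream of the promoter lie a synthetic polyadenylation signal and the RNA polymerase II transcriptional pause site from the human α2 globin gene. This arrangement is commonly used to stop spurious transcripts that start in the plasmid backbone from reading through into the reporter and raising background. An SV40 poly(A) signal is annotated next to the 3′ end of luc2, although the automated annotation places it on the opposite strand to the reporter. The short fragments annotated as large T antigen and as the tetracycline resistance gene are probably backbone remnants rather than functional elements.

No insert is present. Because no enhancer is cloned into it, luciferase output after transfection into mammalian cells reflects only the basal activity of the minimal core promoter. That value is the baseline against which enhancer-containing versions of the same vector are compared. The associated work addresses systematic errors in enhancer activity assays in human cells. The record does not specify where candidate enhancers are inserted in the related constructs.
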