Features (pLannotate 1.2.2; 10 found; start..end, strand, type, name):
    452..584     -  CDS            TcR (fragment): tetracycline efflux protein; tet; confers resistance to tetracycline
    600..668     +  CDS            large T antigen (fragment): large T antigen from SV40 (simian virus 40)
    691..812     +  polyA_signal   SV40 poly(A) signal: SV40 polyadenylation signal
    856..2508    -  CDS            luciferase: firefly luciferase synthetic luc2 version of the luciferase gene
   2557..2587    -  promoter       minP: minimal TATA-box promoter with low basal activity
   2612..2703    -  misc_feature   pause site: RNA polymerase II transcriptional pause signal from the human α2 globin gene
   2717..2765    -  polyA_signal   poly(A) signal: synthetic polyadenylation signal
   2828..2869    +  promoter       AmpR promoter (fragment): bla
   2870..3730    +  CDS            AmpR: β-lactamase confers resistance to ampicillin, carbenicillin, and related antibiotics
   3930..272     +  rep_origin     ori (across the origin): high-copy-number ColE1/pMB1/pBR322/pUC origin of replication
>Addgene plasmid #99298 | STARR-seq luciferase validation vector_mP_empty | addgene full sequence | sequence record 190935 | Addgene NGS Result
GAACGGGGGGTTCGTGCACACAGCCCAGCTTGGAGCGAACGACCTACACCGAACTGAGATACCTACAGCG
TGAGCTATGAGAAAGCGCCACGCTTCCCGAAGGGAGAAAGGCGGACAGGTATCCGGTAAGCGGCAGGGTC
GGAACAGGAGAGCGCACGAGGGAGCTTCCAGGGGGAAACGCCTGGTATCTTTATAGTCCTGTCGGGTTTC
GCCACCTCTGACTTGAGCGTCGATTTTTGTGATGCTCGTCAGGGGGGCGGAGCCTATGGAAAAACGCCAG
CAACGCGGCCTTTTTACGGTTCCTGGCCTTTTGCTGGCCTTTTGCTCACATGTTCTTTCCTGCGTTATCC
CCTGATTCTGTGGATAACCGTATTACCGCCTTTGAGTGAGCTGATACCGCTCGCCGCAGCCGAACGACCG
AGCGCAGCGAGTCAGTGAGCGAGGAAGCGGAAGAGCGCTGCCGGCACCTGTCCTACGAGTTGCATGATAA
AGAAGACAGTCATAAGTGCGGCGACGATAGTCATGCCCCGCGCCCACCGGAAGGAGCTGACTGGGTTGAA
GGCTCTCAAGGGCATCGGTCGACGGATCCTTATCGATTTTACCACATTTGTAGAGGTTTTACTTGCTTTA
AAAAACCTCCCACACCTCCCCCTGAACCTGAAACATAAAATGAATGCAATTGTTGTTGTTAACTTGTTTA
TTGCAGCTTATAATGGTTACAAATAAAGCAATAGCATCACAAATTTCACAAATAAAGCATTTTTTTCACT
GCATTCTAGTTGTGGTTTGTCCAAACTCATCAATGTATCTTATCATGTCTGCTCGAAGCGGCCGGCCGCC
CCGACTCTAGAATTATTACACGGCGATCTTGCCGCCCTTCTTGGCCTTAATGAGAATCTCGCGGATCTTG
CGGGCGTCCAACTTGCCGGTCAGTCCTTTAGGCACCTCGTCCACGAACACAACACCACCGCGCAGCTTCT
TGGCGGTTGTAACCTGGCTGGCCACATAGTCCACGATCTCCTTCTCGGTCATGGTTTTACCGTGTTCCAG
CACGACGACTGCGGCGGGCAGCTCGCCGGCATCGTCGTCGGGCAGGCCGGCGACCCCGGCGTCGAAGATG
TTGGGGTGTTGCAGCAGGATGCTCTCCAGTTCGGCTGGGGCTACCTGGTAGCCCTTGTATTTGATCAGGC
TCTTCAGCCGGTCCACGATGAAGAAGTGCTCGTCCTCGTCCCAGTAGGCGATGTCGCCGCTGTGCAGCCA
GCCGTCCTTGTCGATGAGAGCGTTTGTAGCCTCGGGGTTGTTAACGTAGCCGCTCATGATCATGGGGCCA
CGGACGCACAGCTCGCCGCGCTGGTTCACACCCAGTGTCTTACCGGTGTCCAAGTCCACCACCTTAGCCT
CGAAGAAGGGCACCACCTTGCCTACTGCGCCAGGCTTGTCGTCCCCTTCGGGGGTGATCAGAATGGCGCT
GGTTGTTTCTGTCAGGCCGTAGCCCTGGCGGATGCCTGGTAGGTGGAAGCGTTTGGCCACGGCCTCACCT
ACCTCCTTGCTGAGCGGCGCCCCGCCGCTGGCGATCTCGTGCAAGTTGCTTAGGTCGTACTTGTCGATGA
GAGTGCTCTTAGCGAAGAAGCTAAATAGTGTGGGCACCAGCAGGGCAGATTGAATCTTATAGTCTTGCAA
GCTGCGCAAGAATAGCTCCTCCTCGAAGCGGTACATGAGCACGACCCGAAAGCCGCAGATCAAGTAGCCC
AGCGTGGTGAACATGCCGAAGCCGTGGTGAAATGGCACCACGCTGAGGATAGCGGTGTCGGGGATGATCT
GGTTGCCGAAGATGGGGTCGCGGGCATGACTGAATCGGACACAAGCGGTGCGGTGCGGTAGGGCTACGCC
CTTGGGCAATCCGGTACTGCCACTACTGTTCATGATCAGGGCGATGGTTTTGTCCCGGTCGAAGCTCTCG
GGCACGAAGTCGTACTCGTTGAAGCCGGGTGGCAAATGGGAAGTCACGAAGGTGTACATGCTTTGGAAGC
CCTGGTAGTCGGTCTTGCTATCCATGATGATGATCTTTTGTATGATCGGTAGCTTCTTTTGCACGTTGAG
GATCTTTTGCAGCCCTTTCTTGCTCACGAATACGACGGTGGGCTGGCTGATGCCCATGCTGTTCAGCAGC
TCGCGCTCGTTGTAGATGTCGTTAGCTGGGGCCACAGCCACACCGATGAACAGGGCACCCAACACGGGCA
TGAAGAACTGCAAGCTATTCTCGCTGCACACCACGATCCGATGGTTTGTATTCAGCCCATAGCGCTTCAT
AGCTTCTGCCAGCCGAACGCTCATCTCGAAGTACTCGGCGTAGGTAATGTCCACCTCGATATGTGCGTCG
GTAAAGGCGATGGTGCCGGGCACCAGGGCGTAGCGCTTCATGGCTTTGTGCAGCTGCTCGCCGGCGGTCC
CGTCTTCGAGTGGGTAGAATGGCGCTGGGCCCTTCTTAATGTTTTTGGCATCTTCCATGGTGGCTTTACC
AACAGTACCGGATTGCCAAGCTTTAGGTCGCTAGCCCTGGAAGTCGAGCTTCCATTATATACCCTCTCTC
GAAGATCCGGCCAGTTAGGCCAGAGAAATGTTCTGGCACCTGCACTTGCACTGGGGACAGCCTATTTTGC
TAGTTTGTTTTGTTTCGTTTTGTTTTGATGGAGAGCGTATGTTAGTACTATCGATTCACACAAAAAACCA
ACACACAGATGTAATGAAAATAAAGATATTTTATTGCGGCCTGTCCAATACCTCCCGTACCTTAATATTA
CTTACTTATCCTTGAGAGACGTACTAGTAACCCTGATAAATGCTTCAATAATATTGAAAAAGGACGAGTA
TGAGCATCCAACATTTTCGTGTCGCACTCATTCCCTTCTTTGCGGCATTTTGCTTGCCTGTTTTTGCACA
CCCCGAAACGCTGGTGAAAGTAAAAGATGCTGAAGATCAACTGGGTGCAAGAGTGGGCTATATCGAACTG
GATCTCAATAGCGGCAAGATCCTTGAGTCTTTCCGCCCCGAAGAACGATTCCCGATGATGAGCACTTTCA
AAGTACTGCTATGTGGCGCGGTGTTGTCCCGTATAGACGCCGGGCAAGAGCAGCTTGGTCGCCGTATACA
CTACTCACAAAACGACTTGGTTGAGTACTCGCCGGTCACGGAAAAGCATCTTACGGATGGCATGACGGTA
AGAGAATTGTGTAGTGCTGCCATTACCATGAGCGACAACACCGCGGCCAACTTACTTCTGACAACGATCG
GAGGCCCTAAGGAGCTGACTGCATTTCTTCATAATATGGGTGATCATGTGACCCGGCTTGACCGCTGGGA
ACCAGAGTTGAACGAAGCCATACCGAACGACGAGCGTGATACCACGATGCCAGTAGCAATGGCCACAACT
CTTCGGAAACTACTCACTGGCGAACTTCTTACTCTAGCATCACGACAGCAGCTCATAGACTGGATGGAGG
CGGACAAAGTAGCAGGACCACTTCTTCGCTCGGCCCTCCCTGCTGGCTGGTTCATTGCTGACAAATCGGG
GGCCGGTGAACGCGGCTCTCGCGGCATCATTGCTGCGCTGGGGCCTGATGGTAAGCCCTCACGAATCGTA
GTGATCTACACGACGGGGAGTCAGGCCACTATGGACGAACGAAATAGGCAGATCGCTGAGATCGGTGCCT
CACTGATCAAGCACTGGTAACCACTGCAGTGGTTTAGCATTTGCGGCCGCTGTCAGACCAAGTTTACTCA
TATATACTTTAGATTGATTTAAAACTTCATTTTTAATTTAAAAGGATCTAGGTGAAGATCCTTTTTGATA
ATCTCATGACCAAAATCCCTTAACGTGAGTTTTCGTTCCACTGAGCGTCAGACCCCGTAGAAAAGATCAA
AGGATCTTCTTGAGATCCTTTTTTTCTGCGCGTAATCTGCTGCTTGCAAACAAAAAAACCACCGCTACCA
GCGGTGGTTTGTTTGCCGGATCAAGAGCTACCAACTCTTTTTCCGAAGGTAACTGGCTTCAGCAGAGCGC
AGATACCAAATACTGTTCTTCTAGTGTAGCCGTAGTTAGGCCACCACTTCAAGAACTCTGTAGCACCGCC
TACATACCTCGCTCTGCTAATCCTGTTACCAGTGGCTGCTGCCAGTGGCGATAAGTCGTGTCTTACCGGG
TTGGACTCAAGACGATAGTTACCGGATAAGGCGCAGCGGTCGGGCT
